Addgene plasmid #15589: MET FLAG46QDProCFPp303
Depositing lab: Susan Lindquist. Depositing organization: Whitehead Institute for Biomedical Research. Publication: Flanking sequences profoundly alter polyglutamine toxicity in yeast. Duennwald ML, Jagadish S, Muchowski PJ, Lindquist S. Proc Natl Acad Sci U S A. 2006 Jul 18. 103(29):11045-50. 10.1073/pnas.0604547103 PubMed 16832050.
Backbone
  Vector backbone: p303 Met
  Vector type: Yeast Expression
  Selectable markers: HIS3
Growth in bacteria
  Bacterial resistance: Ampicillin, 100 μg/mL
  Growth temperature: 37°C
  Growth strain: DH5alpha
  Copy number: Low Copy
Gene/Insert
  Gene/Insert name: htt 46Q Delta Pro (alt name: htt 46Q)
  Species: H. sapiens (human)
  Mutation: Proline-rich region removed
  GenBank ID: NM_002111
  Entrez Gene: HTT (a.k.a. HD, IT15, LOMARS)
  Tag / fusion protein: FLAG (N terminal on insert); CFP (C terminal on insert)
  Cloning method: Restriction Enzyme
  Sequencing primers: 5′ na; 3′ EGFP-N
Terms and licenses: Academic/Nonprofit Terms; Industry Terms: Not Available to Industry
Depositor comments: Figure 1C in article. Lindquist lab number: 8054
How to cite: MET FLAG46QDProCFPp303 was a gift from Susan Lindquist (Addgene plasmid # 15589 ; http://n2t.net/addgene:15589 ; RRID:Addgene_15589)
