[The description below was written by a language model from this plasmid's Addgene catalogue record.]
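Description:
MET FLAG46QDProCFPp303 is a yeast expression plasmid built on a backbone recorded as p303 Met. It carries the HIS3 auxotrophic marker for selection in histidine-requiring yeast strains and ampicillin resistance for propagation in E. coli, where it is listed as low copy. The record does not explicitly state the promoter or the mode of maintenance in yeast. The "Met" designation suggests a methionine-regulated promoter, and the "303" naming resembles the pRS303 family of integrating HIS3 vectors, but both points are inferences from the name rather than recorded facts, and no feature table is available to confirm them.

The insert is a fragment of human huntingtin (HTT) containing a polyglutamine tract of 46 residues, a length in the disease-associated expanded range. The proline-rich region that normally follows the polyglutamine stretch has been deleted. The protein is fused to a FLAG epitope at its N terminus and to cyan fluorescent protein at its C terminus. This allows immunodetection through FLAG and direct visualisation of localisation and aggregation in living cells through CFP. The exact boundaries of the huntingtin fragment are not given in the record.

The plasmid comes from a study of how sequences flanking the polyglutamine tract alter its toxicity in yeast. Within that study it serves as one variant in a series for comparing the effects of the FLAG tag, the proline-rich region and the glutamine repeat length on aggregation and cell growth. The CFP fusion would also permit co-imaging with constructs carrying spectrally distinct fluorescent proteins, though the record does not describe such a use.
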