>Addgene plasmid #15589 | MET FLAG46QDProCFPp303 | addgene partial sequence | sequence record 22154 | 15589 with T7
GGTCGACGGTATCGATAAGCTTGATCGGCCGCAAATTAAAGCCTTCGAGCGTCCCAAAACCTTCTCAAGC
AAGGTTTTCAGTATAATGTTACATGCGTACACGCGTCTGTACAGAAAAAAAAGAAAAATTTGAAATATAA
ATAACGTTCTTAATACTAACATAACTATAAAAAAATAAATAGGGACCTAGACTTCAGGTTGTCTAACTCC
TTCCTTTTCGGTTAGAGCGGATGTGGGGGGAGGGCGTGAATGTAAGCGTGACATAACTAATTACATGACT
CGAGCTATTTGTATAGTTCATCCATGCCATGTGTAATCCCAGCAGCTGTTACAAACTCAAGAAGGACCAT
GTGGTCTCTCTTTTCGTTGGGATCTTTCGAAAGGGCAGATTGTGTGGACAGGTAATGGTTGTCTGGTAAA
AGGACAGGGCCATCGCCAATTGGAGTATTTTGTTGATAATGGTCTGCTAGTTGAACGCTTCCATCTTCAA
TGTTGTGTCTAATTTTGAAATGAGCTTTGATTCCATTCTTTTGTTTGTCTGCAGTGATGTATACATTGTG
TGAAATATAGTTGTATTCCAATTTGTGTCCAAGAATGTTTCCATCTTCTTTAAAATCAATACCTTTTAAC
TCGATTCTATTAACAAGGGTATCACCTTCAAACTTGACTTCAGCACGTGTCTTGTAGTTCCCGTCATCTT
TGAAAAATATAGTTCTTTCCTGTACATAACCTTCGGGCATGGCACTCTTGAAAAAGTCATGCCGTTTCAT
ATGATCTGGGTATCTTGAAAAGCATTGAACACCCCAAGTCAAAGTAGTGACAAGTGTTGGCCATGGAACA
GGTAGTTTTCCAGTAGTGC
