>Addgene plasmid #15589 | MET FLAG46QDProCFPp303 | addgene partial sequence | sequence record 39824 | GFP-R 5'-CCATCTAATTCAACAAGAATTGGGACAAC-3'
GTCTTCTCCTTTACTCAGGGATCCCCCGGGCTGCAGTTGTTGCTGTTGCTGCTGTTGTTGCTGTTGCTGC
TGTTGTTGCTGTTGCTGCTGTTGTTGCTGTTGCTGCTGTTGCTGCTGTTGTTGCTGTTGCTGCTGTTGTT
GCTGTTGCTGCTGTTGTTGCTGTTGCTGCTGTTGGAAGCTTTTGAGGGACTCGAAGGCCTTCATCAGCTT
TTCCAGGGTCGCCAGCTTGTCATCGTCGTCCTTGTAGTCCATGGCTCTAGGGGGGATCCACTAGTTCTAG
AGTATGGATGGGGGTAATAGAATTGTATCTATGTATCTGACGACCCTGTATTACACGAAGGAAATAGTAG
ATGAAAAGACAAGAGAGCAAGAAAAAGGAAAAACTTCCTTTCTAACAGACGCTTTACTTAACCTTATATA
TATCTTATTTTTTTCATCGAGCGTGTTCAATTGGACAAGGTGCCACCTTTTCGACACTTCGGTTATTATG
TTACACAGTTTTCATGAGGATGGCGCCTTGACTAACTTAATTAGTCATTTGCCAACCACCACAGTTCCCC
AATATCGACAGCTTCACGTGCCATTTGCCATTTTGCGATCATGTGACCTCAAGAGAAAAAGCAAAAAATA
ATGAGAGCTAAGGGATTCGAACCCTTGCATCCGGGGGGGAAC
